Addgene plasmid #100396: pCMV_mEm_4GS_LF82_808
Purpose: Mammalian expression of E. coli LF82_808 CDS fused to mEmerald
Depositing lab: Alan Huett. Depositing organization: University of Nottingham. Publication: A multi-phenotypic imaging screen to identify bacterial effectors by exogenous expression in a HeLa cell line. Collins A, Huett A. Sci Data. 2018 May 15;5:180081. doi: 10.1038/sdata.2018.81. PubMed 29762554.
Backbone
  Vector backbone: pCMV
  Backbone size w/o insert (bp): 4502
  Vector type: Mammalian Expression
Growth in bacteria
  Bacterial resistance: Ampicillin, 100 μg/mL
  Growth temperature: 37°C
  Growth strain: XL1 Blue
  Copy number: High Copy
Gene/Insert
  Gene/Insert name: LF82_808
  Insert size (bp): 204
  Promoter: CMV
  Tag / fusion protein: mEmerald (N terminal on backbone)
  Cloning method: Ligation Independent Cloning
  Sequencing primers: 5′ ACTTCTGCTCTAAAAGCTGCGG; 3′ CACTGCATTCTAGTTGTGGTTTGTC
Terms and licenses: Academic/Nonprofit Terms; Industry Terms: Not Available to Industry
How to cite: pCMV_mEm_4GS_LF82_808 was a gift from Alan Huett (Addgene plasmid # 100396 ; http://n2t.net/addgene:100396 ; RRID:Addgene_100396)
