[The description below was written by a language model from this plasmid's Addgene catalogue record and pLannotate feature annotations shown in this document.]
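Description:
pCMV_mEm_4GS_LF82_808 is a mammalian expression plasmid of about 4.7 kb, built on a pCMV backbone, that produces an Escherichia coli LF82 coding sequence (LF82_808, a 204 bp insert) as a fusion to the green fluorescent protein mEmerald. It is propagated in E. coli from a high-copy ColE1/pUC-type origin and selected with ampicillin through the β-lactamase gene and its native promoter. No mammalian selection marker is annotated, which is consistent with transient transfection use. Short remnants of lac regulatory elements, lacZα, lacI, rop, bom and a pUC polylinker also appear in the feature table. These look like leftovers from the cloning vector lineage rather than functional parts. The brief match to a Tet-responsive promoter at the start of the record is only a fragment lying just after the CMV promoter.

The expression unit is driven by the human cytomegalovirus immediate early enhancer and promoter, followed by a modified SV40 intron with splice donor and acceptor sites, which generally improves transcript processing and expression. Next comes the mEmerald open reading frame, and the unit ends with an SV40 polyadenylation signal. The bacterial insert itself was not annotated, but the gap between mEmerald and the poly(A) signal fits its recorded size and the N-terminal placement of the tag. The "4GS" in the name suggests a glycine-serine linker between the two, although the record does not define it. The insert was introduced by ligation independent cloning. The construct comes from a multi-phenotypic imaging screen in which bacterial proteins were expressed exogenously in HeLa cells to identify candidate effectors, with the fluorescent fusion marking the expressed protein in those cells.
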