Features (pLannotate 1.2.2; 17 found; start..end, strand, type, name):
      1..21      +  promoter       TRE3GV promoter (fragment): 3rd-generation Tet-responsive promoter that can be activated by binding of Tet-On® 3G, optimized for retroviral and lentiviral vectors
    130..226     +  intron         SV40 intron: modified SV40 intron with splice donor and acceptor sites
    287..1003    +  CDS            mEmerald: mEmerald is a basic (constitutively fluorescent) green fluorescent protein published in 1998, derived from Aequorea victoria. It is reported to be a very rapidly-maturing monomer with moderate acid sensitivity.
   1303..1437    -  polyA_signal   SV40 poly(A) signal: SV40 polyadenylation signal
   1572..1588    -  protein_bind   lac operator: The lac repressor binds to the lac operator to inhibit transcription in E. coli. This inhibition can be relieved by adding lactose or isopropyl-β-D-thiogalactopyranoside (IPTG). lac repressor encoded by lacI
   1596..1626    -  promoter       lac promoter: promoter for the E. coli lac operon
   1641..1662    -  protein_bind   CAP binding site: CAP binding activates transcription in the presence of cAMP. E. coli catabolite activator protein
   1675..1767    -  CDS            lacI (fragment): lac repressor; lacI; The lac repressor binds to the lac operator to inhibit transcription in E. coli. This inhibition can be relieved by adding lactose or isopropyl-β-D-thiogalactopyranoside (IPTG).
   1950..2538    -  rep_origin     ori: high-copy-number ColE1/pMB1/pBR322/pUC origin of replication
   2709..3569    -  CDS            AmpR: β-lactamase; bla; confers resistance to ampicillin, carbenicillin, and related antibiotics
   3570..3674    -  promoter       AmpR promoter: bla
   3769..3804    +  CDS            rop (fragment): Rop protein, which maintains plasmids at low copy number; rop
   3906..4005    +  misc_feature   bom (fragment): basis of mobility region from pBR322
   4011..4166    -  CDS            lacZα (fragment): LacZα fragment of β-galactosidase; lacZ fragment
   4172..4192    -  misc_feature   MCS (fragment): pUC18/19 multiple cloning site
   4191..4494    +  enhancer       CMV enhancer: human cytomegalovirus immediate early enhancer
   4495..4698    +  promoter       CMV promoter: human cytomegalovirus (CMV) immediate early promoter
>Addgene plasmid #100396 | pCMV_mEm_4GS_LF82_808 | addgene full sequence | sequence record 210537 | Addgene NGS Result
GAACCGTCAGATCGCCTGGAGACGCCATCCACGCTGTTTTGACCTCCATAGAAGACACCGGGACCGATCC
AGCCTCCGGACTCTAGAGGATCCGGTACTAGAGGAACTGAAAAACCAGAAAGTTAACTGGTAAGTTTAGT
CTTTTTGTCTTTTATTTCAGGTCCCGGATCCGGTGGTGGTGCAAATCAAAGAACTGCTCCTCAGTGGATG
TTGCCTTTACTTCTAGGCCTGTACGGAAGTGTTACTTCTGCTCTAAAAGCTGCGGAATTGTACCCGCGGG
CCCACCATGGTGAGCAAGGGCGAGGAGCTGTTCACCGGGGTGGTGCCCATCCTGGTCGAGCTGGACGGCG
ACGTAAACGGCCACAAGTTCAGCGTGTCCGGCGAGGGCGAGGGCGATGCCACCTACGGCAAGCTGACCCT
GAAGTTCATCTGCACCACCGGCAAGCTGCCCGTGCCCTGGCCCACCCTCGTGACCACCTTGACCTACGGC
GTGCAGTGCTTCGCCCGCTACCCCGACCACATGAAGCAGCACGACTTCTTCAAGTCCGCCATGCCCGAAG
GCTACGTCCAGGAGCGCACCATCTTCTTCAAGGACGACGGCAACTACAAGACCCGCGCCGAGGTGAAGTT
CGAGGGCGACACCCTGGTGAACCGCATCGAGCTGAAGGGCATCGACTTCAAGGAGGACGGCAACATCCTG
GGGCACAAGCTGGAGTACAACTACAACAGCCACAAGGTCTATATCACCGCCGACAAGCAGAAGAACGGCA
TCAAGGTGAACTTCAAGACCCGCCACAACATCGAGGACGGCAGCGTGCAGCTCGCCGACCACTACCAGCA
GAACACCCCCATCGGCGACGGCCCCGTGCTGCTGCCCGACAACCACTACCTGAGCACCCAGTCCAAGCTG
AGCAAAGACCCCAACGAGAAGCGCGATCACATGGTCCTGCTGGAGTTCGTGACCGCCGCCGGGATCACTC
TCGGCATGGACGAGCTGTACAAGCGAATTGGTGGAGGGGGCGGTTCCGGTGGCGGAGGTTCCCGAATTCG
TCGACGGAGATCTGATATGACATCGAAATACACTTATCTTCCGGTTGCGGATGAACGAGCTTCCTGGCGT
AGTCAGTCCATTATGGCGCTGGAAATAACAGCGGATATCAACTGTAAGCGTGCAACTGAACGTGACCGGC
AAAATTTCCTTTCTGCCAGGAAGCGTTTGCAGGAACGTGTTAACAGCGTGCTGGCTTCCGGGGAGGTATG
TCATGGATGAATCGGTACCCTCGAGAAGCTTGCGGCCGCGGGGATCCAGACATGATAAGATACATTGATG
AGTTTGGACAAACCACAACTAGAATGCAGTGAAAAAAATGCTTTATTTGTGAAATTTGTGATGCTATTGC
TTTATTTGTAACCATTATAAGCTGCAATAAACAAGTTAACAACAACAATTGCATTCATTTTATGTTTCAG
GTTCAGGGGGAGGTGTGGGAGGTTTTTTCGGATCCTCTAGAGTCGATCTGCAGGCATGCTAGCTTGGCGT
AATCATGGTCATAGCTGTTTCCTGTGTGAAATTGTTATCCGCTCACAATTCCACACAACATACGAGCCGG
AAGCATAAAGTGTAAAGCCTGGGGTGCCTAATGAGTGAGCTAACTCACATTAATTGCGTTGCGCTCACTG
CCCGCTTTCCAGTCGGGAAACCTGTCGTGCCAGCTGCATTAATGAATCGGCCAACGCGCGGGGAGAGGCG
GTTTGCGTATTGGGCGCTCTTCCGCTTCCTCGCTCACTGACTCGCTGCGCTCGGTCGTTCGGCTGCGGCG
AGCGGTATCAGCTCACTCAAAGGCGGTAATACGGTTATCCACAGAATCAGGGGATAACGCAGGAAAGAAC
ATGTGAGCAAAAGGCCAGCAAAAGGCCAGGAACCGTAAAAAGGCCGCGTTGCTGGCGTTTTTCCATAGGC
TCCGCCCCCCTGACGAGCATCACAAAAATCGACGCTCAAGTCAGAGGTGGCGAAACCCGACAGGACTATA
AAGATACCAGGCGTTTCCCCCTGGAAGCTCCCTCGTGCGCTCTCCTGTTCCGACCCTGCCGCTTACCGGA
TACCTGTCCGCCTTTCTCCCTTCGGGAAGCGTGGCGCTTTCTCATAGCTCACGCTGTAGGTATCTCAGTT
CGGTGTAGGTCGTTCGCTCCAAGCTGGGCTGTGTGCACGAACCCCCCGTTCAGCCCGACCGCTGCGCCTT
ATCCGGTAACTATCGTCTTGAGTCCAACCCGGTAAGACACGACTTATCGCCACTGGCAGCAGCCACTGGT
AACAGGATTAGCAGAGCGAGGTATGTAGGCGGTGCTACAGAGTTCTTGAAGTGGTGGCCTAACTACGGCT
ACACTAGAAGAACAGTATTTGGTATCTGCGCTCTGCTGAAGCCAGTTACCTTCGGAAAAAGAGTTGGTAG
CTCTTGATCCGGCAAACAAACCACCGCTGGTAGCGGTGGTTTTTTTGTTTGCAAGCAGCAGATTACGCGC
AGAAAAAAAGGATCTCAAGAAGATCCTTTGATCTTTTCTACGGGGTCTGACGCTCAGTGGAACGAAAACT
CACGTTAAGGGATTTTGGTCATGAGATTATCAAAAAGGATCTTCACCTAGATCCTTTTAAATTAAAAATG
AAGTTTTAAATCAATCTAAAGTATATATGAGTAAACTTGGTCTGACAGTTACCAATGCTTAATCAGTGAG
GCACCTATCTCAGCGATCTGTCTATTTCGTTCATCCATAGTTGCCTGACTCCCCGTCGTGTAGATAACTA
CGATACGGGAGGGCTTACCATCTGGCCCCAGTGCTGCAATGATACCGCGAGACCCACGCTCACCGGCTCC
AGATTTATCAGCAATAAACCAGCCAGCCGGAAGGGCCGAGCGCAGAAGTGGTCCTGCAACTTTATCCGCC
TCCATCCAGTCTATTAATTGTTGCCGGGAAGCTAGAGTAAGTAGTTCGCCAGTTAATAGTTTGCGCAACG
TTGTTGCCATTGCTACAGGCATCGTGGTGTCACGCTCGTCGTTTGGTATGGCTTCATTCAGCTCCGGTTC
CCAACGATCAAGGCGAGTTACATGATCCCCCATGTTGTGCAAAAAAGCGGTTAGCTCCTTCGGTCCTCCG
ATCGTTGTCAGAAGTAAGTTGGCCGCAGTGTTATCACTCATGGTTATGGCAGCACTGCATAATTCTCTTA
CTGTCATGCCATCCGTAAGATGCTTTTCTGTGACTGGTGAGTACTCAACCAAGTCATTCTGAGAATAGTG
TATGCGGCGACCGAGTTGCTCTTGCCCGGCGTCAATACGGGATAATACCGCGCCACATAGCAGAACTTTA
AAAGTGCTCATCATTGGAAAACGTTCTTCGGGGCGAAAACTCTCAAGGATCTTACCGCTGTTGAGATCCA
GTTCGATGTAACCCACTCGTGCACCCAACTGATCTTCAGCATCTTTTACTTTCACCAGCGTTTCTGGGTG
AGCAAAAACAGGAAGGCAAAATGCCGCAAAAAAGGGAATAAGGGCGACACGGAAATGTTGAATACTCATA
CTCTTCCTTTTTCAATATTATTGAAGCATTTATCAGGGTTATTGTCTCATGAGCGGATACATATTTGAAT
GTATTTAGAAAAATAAACAAATAGGGGTTCCGCGCACATTTCCCCGAAAAGTGCCACCTGACGTCTAAGA
AACCATTATTATCATGACATTAACCTATAAAAATAGGCGTATCACGAGGCCCTTTCGTCTCGCGCGTTTC
GGTGATGACGGTGAAAACCTCTGACACATGCAGCTCCCGGAGACGGTCACAGCTTGTCTGTAAGCGGATG
CCGGGAGCAGACAAGCCCGTCAGGGCGCGTCAGCGGGTGTTGGCGGGTGTCGGGGCTGGCTTAACTATGC
GGCATCAGAGCAGATTGTACTGAGAGTGCACCATATGCGGTGTGAAATACCGCACAGATGCGTAAGGAGA
AAATACCGCATCAGGCGCCATTCGCCATTCAGGCTGCGCAACTGTTGGGAAGGGCGATCGGTGCGGGCCT
CTTCGCTATTACGCCAGCTGGCGAAAGGGGGATGTGCTGCAAGGCGATTAAGTTGGGTAACGCCAGGGTT
TTCCCAGTCACGACGTTGTAAAACGACGGCCAGTGAGTTCGAGCTTGCATGCCTGCAGGTCGTTACATAA
CTTACGGTAAATGGCCCGCCTGGCTGACCGCCCAACGACCCCCGCCCATTGACGTCAATAATGACGTATG
TTCCCATAGTAACGCCAATAGGGACTTTCCATTGACGTCAATGGGTGGAGTATTTACGGTAAACTGCCCA
CTTGGCAGTACATCAAGTGTATCATATGCCAAGTACGCCCCCTATTGACGTCAATGACGGTAAATGGCCC
GCCTGGCATTATGCCCAGTACATGACCTTATGGGACTTTCCTACTTGGCAGTACATCTACGTATTAGTCA
TCGCTATTACCATGGTGATGCGGTTTTGGCAGTACATCAATGGGCGTGGATAGCGGTTTGACTCACGGGG
ATTTCCAAGTCTCCACCCCATTGACGTCAATGGGAGTTTGTTTTGGCACCAAAATCAACGGGACTTTCCA
AAATGTCGTAACAACTCCGCCCCATTGACGCAAATGGGCGGTAGGCGTGTACGGTGGGAGGTCTATATAA
GCAGAGCTCGTTTAGT
