>Addgene plasmid #100396 | pCMV_mEm_4GS_LF82_808 | depositor partial sequence | sequence record 183715 | Sequence across LF82 gene insert region
TGGAGGGGGCGGTTCCGGTGGCGGAGGTTCCCGAATTCTTCGACGGAAATCTGATATGACATCAAAATAC
ACTTATCTTCCGGTTGCGGATGAACGAGCTTCCTGGCGTAGTCAGTCCATTATGGCGCTGGAAATAACAG
CGGATATCAACTGCNAGCGTGCNNCTGAACGTGACCGGCAAAATTTCCTTTCTGCCAGGAAGCGTTTGCA
GGAACGTGTTAACNNCGTGCTGGCTTCCGGGGAGGTATGTCATGGATGAATCGGTACCCTCNAGAAGCTT
GCGGCCGCGGGGATCCAGACATGATAAGATACATTGATGAGTTTGGACAAACCACAACTAGAATGCAGTG
AAAAAAATGCTTTATTTGTGAAATTTGTGATGCTATTGCTTTATTTGTAACCATTATAAGCTGCAATAAA
CAAGTTAACAACAACAATTGCATTCATTTTATGTTTCAGGTTCATGGGGAGGTGTGGGAGGTTTTTTCGG
ATCCTCTANAGTCGATCTGCAGGCATGCTACCTTGGCGTAATCATGGTCATAGCTGTTTCCTGTGTGAAA
TTGTTATCCGCTCACAATTCCACACAACATACCAGCCGGAAGCATAAAGTGTANAGCCTGGGGTGNCTAA
TGAGTGAGCTAACTCACATTAATTGCGATGCGCTCACTGCCCGCTTTCCAGTCNGGAAACCTGTCGTGCC
AACTGCATAATGAATCGGCCNACGCGCGCGGAGAGGCGGTTTGCGNATTGGGCGCTCTTCCGCTTCCTCG
CTCACTGACTCGCTGCGCTCGGCCGTTCGGCTGCGGNGAGCGGTATCAGCTCACTCAAA
